Addgene plasmid #67505: pBSM
Purpose: Express the tRNAMet scaffold
Depositing lab: Luc Ponchon. Depositing organization: Université Paris Cité. Publication: A generic protocol for the expression and purification of recombinant RNA in Escherichia coli using a tRNA scaffold. Ponchon L, Beauvais G, Nonin-Lecomte S, Dardel F. Nat Protoc. 2009;4(6):947-59. doi: 10.1038/nprot.2009.67. Epub 2009 May 28. PubMed 19478810.
Backbone
  Vector backbone: pBSTNAV
  Backbone size w/o insert (bp): 3019
  Total vector size (bp): 3080
  Vector type: Bacterial Expression
Growth in bacteria
  Bacterial resistance: Ampicillin, 100 μg/mL
  Growth temperature: 37°C
  Growth strain: XL1 Blue
  Copy number: Unknown
Gene/Insert
  Gene/Insert name: modified tRNAMet
  Insert size (bp): 74
  Promoter: lpp
  Cloning method: Restriction Enzyme; 5′ cloning site PstI (unknown if destroyed); 3′ cloning site EcoRI (unknown if destroyed)
  Sequencing primers: 5′ M13F; 3′ M13R
Terms and licenses: Academic/Nonprofit Terms; Industry Terms: Not Available to Industry
How to cite: pBSM was a gift from Luc Ponchon (Addgene plasmid # 67505 ; http://n2t.net/addgene:67505 ; RRID:Addgene_67505)
