[The description below was written by a language model from this plasmid's Addgene catalogue record.]
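Description:
pBSM is a small bacterial expression plasmid of about 3.1 kb, built on the pBSTNAV backbone and intended for producing recombinant RNA in Escherichia coli. It is selected with ampicillin. The record does not state the origin of replication and lists the copy number as unknown. No feature table accompanies the entry, so the arrangement of backbone elements beyond the catalogue fields cannot be described in detail.

The payload is a 74 bp insert encoding a modified tRNAMet, cloned by restriction digestion between PstI and EcoRI sites (the record does not say whether these sites survive) and flanked by M13 forward and reverse sequencing primer sites. Transcription is driven by the lpp promoter, the promoter of the E. coli major outer membrane lipoprotein gene, which is generally regarded as a strong promoter that works without an added inducer. The species origin of the tRNAMet and the nature of its modifications are not given.

The stated purpose is to express the tRNAMet scaffold. In the tRNA scaffold approach, an RNA of interest is embedded within a tRNA framework so that the chimeric transcript folds like a tRNA, is handled by the cell's tRNA processing machinery, and is shielded from nuclease degradation. This allows it to accumulate in vivo to levels useful for purification. pBSM therefore serves as the scaffold-only construct of such a system. It is plausibly used as a starting vector for inserting RNA sequences of interest or as a control, although the record does not describe where such sequences would be inserted.
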