>Addgene plasmid #67505 | pBSM | depositor partial sequence | sequence record 123625 | modified tRNAMet
GGCTACGTAGCTCAGTTGGTTAGAGCAGCGGCCGATATCCGCGGGTCACAGGTTCGAATCCCGTCGTAGC
CACCA
