>Addgene plasmid #67505 | pBSM | addgene partial sequence | sequence record 123626 | M13-F20 5'-TGTAAAACGACGGCCAGT-3'
AGCTTGGAGCTCCGGATCCTAAGCCCCCATCAAGCTTAAAAAAAATCCTTAGCTTTCGCTAAGGATCTGC
AGTGGTGGCTACGACGGGATTCGAACCTGTGACCCGCGGATATCGGCCGCTGCTCTAACCAACTGAGCTA
CGTAGCCGAATTCAGCGTTACAAGTATTACACAAAGTTTTTTATGTTGAGAATATTTTTTTGATGGGGCG
ACCTCGAGGGGGGGCCCGGTACCAGCTTTTGTTCCCTTTAGTGAGGGTTAATTTCGAGCTTGGCGTAATC
ATGGTCATAGCTGTTTCCTGTGTGAAATTGTTATCCGCTCACAATTCCACACAACATACGAGCCGGAAGC
ATAAAGTGTAAAGCCTGGGGTGCCTAATGAGTGAGCTAACTCACATTAATTGCGTTGCGCTCACTGCCCG
CTTTCCAGTCGGGAAACCTGTCGTGCCAGCTGCATTAATGAATCGGCCAACGCGCGGGGAGAGGCGGTTT
GCGTATTGGGCGCTCTTCCGCTTCCTCGCTCACTGACTCGCTGCGCTCGGTCGTTCGGCTGCGGCGAGCG
GTATCAGCTCACTCAAAGGCGGTAATACGGTTATCCACAGAATCAGGGGATAACGCAGGAAAGAACATGT
GAGCAAAAGGCCAGCAAAAGGCCAGGAACCGTAAAAAGGCCGCGTTGCTGGCGTTTTTCCATAGGCTCCG
CCCCCCTGACGAGCATCACAAAAATCGACGCTCAAGTCAGAGGTGGCGAAACCCGACAGGACTATAAAGA
TACCAGGCGTTTCCCCCTGGAAGCTCCCTCGTGCGCTCTCCTGTTCCGACCCTGCCGCTTACCGGATACC
TGTCCGCCTTTCTCCCTTCGGGAAGCGTGGCGCTTTCTCATAGCTCACGCTGTAGGTATCTCAGTTCG
