>Addgene plasmid #67505 | pBSM | addgene partial sequence | sequence record 123628 | M13-Rev 5'-CAGGAAACAGCTATGACC-3'
AGCTGGTACCGGGCCCCCCCTCGAGGTCGCCCCATCAAAAAAATATTCTCAACATAAAAAACTTTGTGTA
ATACTTGTAACGCTGAATTCGGCTACGTAGCTCAGTTGGTTAGAGCAGCGGCCGATATCCGCGGGTCACA
GGTTCGAATCCCGTCGTAGCCACCACTGCAGATCCTTAGCGAAAGCTAAGGATTTTTTTTAAGCTTGATG
GGGGCTTAGGATCCGGAGCTCCAAGCTTTAGCTCCAATTCGCCCTATAGTGAGTCGTATTACAATTCACT
GGCCGTCGTTTTACAACGTCGTGACTGGGAAAACCCTGGCGTTACCCAACTTAATCGCCTTGCAGCACAT
CCCCCTTTCGCCAGCTGGCGTAATAGCGAAGAGGCCCGCACCGATCGCCCTTCCCAACAGTTGCGCAGCC
TGAATGGCGAATGGG
[124 nt withheld, positions 436-559]
C
[91 nt withheld, positions 561-651]
A
[49 nt withheld, positions 653-701]
CCTTTGACGTTGGAGTCCACGTTCTTT
[37 nt withheld, positions 729-765]
ACTCTATCTCGGTCTATTCTTTTGATTTA
